Addgene plasmid #160768: pLKO.1B CDC25A_2
Purpose: Suppress CDC25A
Depositing lab: Richard Possemato. Depositing organization: NYU Grossman School of Medicine. Publication: Hyperactive CDK2 Activity in Basal-like Breast Cancer Imposes a Genome Integrity Liability that Can Be Exploited by Targeting DNA Polymerase epsilon. Sviderskiy VO, Blumenberg L, Gorodetsky E, Karakousi TR, Hirsh N, Alvarez SW, Terzi EM, Kaparos E, Whiten GC, Ssebyala S, Tonzi P, Mir H, Neel BG, Huang TT, Adams S, Ruggles KV, Possemato R. Mol Cell. 2020 Oct 28. pii: S1097-2765(20)30723-1. doi: 10.1016/j.molcel.2020.10.016. PubMed 33152268.
Backbone
  Vector backbone: pLKO.1B
  Backbone manufacturer: The RNAi Consortium
  Backbone size w/o insert (bp): 7466
  Vector type: Lentiviral
  Selectable markers: Blasticidin
Growth in bacteria
  Bacterial resistance: Ampicillin, 100 μg/mL
  Growth temperature: 37°C
  Growth strain: NEB Stable
  Copy number: High Copy
Gene/Insert
  Gene/Insert name: shCDC25A_2
  gRNA/shRNA sequence: AGATCGCCTGGGTAATGAATA
  Species: H. sapiens (human)
  Cloning method: Restriction Enzyme; 5′ cloning site AgeI (unknown if destroyed); 3′ cloning site EcoRI (not destroyed)
  Sequencing primers: 5′ GCA TAT ACG ATA CAA GGC TGT TAG AG
Terms and licenses: Academic/Nonprofit Terms; Industry Terms: Not Available to Industry
How to cite: pLKO.1B CDC25A_2 was a gift from Richard Possemato (Addgene plasmid # 160768 ; http://n2t.net/addgene:160768 ; RRID:Addgene_160768)
