[The description below was written by a language model from this plasmid's Addgene catalogue record and pLannotate feature annotations shown in this document.]
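Description:
pLKO.1B CDC25A_2 is a lentiviral shRNA vector built on pLKO.1B, a blasticidin-selectable version of The RNAi Consortium's pLKO.1 backbone, and is designed to suppress expression of human CDC25A. The hairpin insert (shCDC25A_2) was cloned between the AgeI and EcoRI sites and, although it is not annotated as its own feature, it lies in the gap just downstream of the human U6 promoter, an RNA polymerase III promoter that drives short hairpin transcription. A separate cassette uses the human PGK promoter to express blasticidin S deaminase (BSD), allowing selection of transduced mammalian cells, and is followed by a WPRE that enhances transcript stability and expression.

The viral framework is that of a third-generation, self-inactivating design. An RSV promoter fused to a truncated HIV-1 5' LTR drives Tat-independent production of the genomic RNA. The HIV-1 Ψ packaging signal (with adjoining gag and env fragments), the Rev response element and the cPPT/CTS support packaging, nuclear export and nuclear import of the genome. The ΔU3 3' LTR inactivates LTR promoter activity after integration. Because the structural and regulatory viral genes are absent, packaging and envelope functions must be supplied in trans to make virus. An SV40 poly(A) signal and SV40 origin lie downstream of the 3' LTR.

In bacteria the plasmid replicates from a high-copy ColE1/pUC-type origin and is selected with ampicillin through the bla gene. An f1 origin and residual lac, T7 and T3 elements are backbone remnants. The sequenced record is 7,322 nt, slightly smaller than the listed backbone size. The construct was deposited with work on CDK2 activity and genome integrity in basal-like breast cancer, where it serves for stable CDC25A knockdown.
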