Features (pLannotate 1.2.2; 27 found; start..end, strand, type, name):
     26..259     +  misc_feature   RRE: The Rev response element (RRE) of HIV-1 allows for Rev-dependent mRNA export from the nucleus to the cytoplasm.
    636..662     +  CDS            Rev (fragment): human immunodeficiency virus 1 (HIV-1) Rev protein; rev; enhances nuclear export of unspliced and incompletely spliced viral mRNAs
    666..906     +  promoter       U6 promoter: RNA polymerase III promoter for human U6 snRNA
   1011..1128    +  misc_feature   cPPT/CTS: central polypurine tract and central termination sequence of HIV-1
   1187..1687    +  promoter       hPGK promoter: human phosphoglycerate kinase 1 promoter
   1699..2094    +  CDS            BSD: blasticidin S deaminase; Aspergillus terreus BSD; confers resistance to blasticidin
   2128..2716    +  misc_feature   WPRE: woodchuck hepatitis virus posttranscriptional regulatory element
   2767..2786    +  misc_feature   cPPT/CTS (fragment): central polypurine tract and central termination sequence of HIV-1
   2788..3021    +  LTR            3' LTR (ΔU3): self-inactivating 3' long terminal repeat (LTR) from HIV-1
   3099..3220    +  polyA_signal   SV40 poly(A) signal: SV40 polyadenylation signal
   3260..3395    +  rep_origin     SV40 ori: SV40 origin of replication
   3416..3434    -  promoter       T7 promoter: promoter for bacteriophage T7 RNA polymerase
   3442..3597    +  CDS            lacZα (fragment): LacZα fragment of β-galactosidase; lacZ fragment
   3602..4030    +  rep_origin     f1 ori (sequence partly withheld): f1 bacteriophage origin of replication; arrow indicates direction of (+) strand synthesis
   4083..4187    +  promoter       AmpR promoter: bla
   4188..5048    +  CDS            AmpR: β-lactamase; bla; confers resistance to ampicillin, carbenicillin, and related antibiotics
   5219..5807    +  rep_origin     ori: high-copy-number ColE1/pMB1/pBR322/pUC origin of replication
   5990..6082    +  CDS            lacI (fragment): lac repressor; lacI; The lac repressor binds to the lac operator to inhibit transcription in E. coli. This inhibition can be relieved by adding lactose or isopropyl-β-D-thiogalactopyranoside (IPTG).
   6095..6116    +  protein_bind   CAP binding site: CAP binding activates transcription in the presence of cAMP. E. coli catabolite activator protein
   6131..6161    +  promoter       lac promoter: promoter for the E. coli lac operon
   6169..6185    +  protein_bind   lac operator: The lac repressor binds to the lac operator to inhibit transcription in E. coli. This inhibition can be relieved by adding lactose or isopropyl-β-D-thiogalactopyranoside (IPTG). lac repressor encoded by lacI
   6230..6248    +  promoter       T3 promoter: promoter for bacteriophage T3 RNA polymerase
   6276..6502    +  promoter       RSV promoter: Rous sarcoma virus enhancer/promoter
   6503..6683    +  LTR            5' LTR (truncated): truncated 5' long terminal repeat (LTR) from HIV-1
   6730..6855    +  misc_feature   HIV-1 Ψ: packaging signal of human immunodeficiency virus type 1
   6839..7202    +  CDS            HIV-1 gag (fragment): gag protein from human immunodeficiency virus 1; gag
   7187..7321    +  CDS            env (fragment): ENV_HV1W1 - Experimental evidence at protein level: Swiss-Prot protein existence level 1. [Transmembrane protein gp41]: Acts as a class I viral fusion protein. Under the current model, the protein has at least 3 conformational states: pre-fusion native state, pre-hairpin intermediate state, and post-fusion hairpin state. During fusion of viral and target intracellular membranes, the coiled coil regions (heptad repeats) assume a trimer-of-hairpins structure, positioning the fusion peptide in close proximity to the C-terminal region of the ectodomain. The formation of this structure appears to d
>Addgene plasmid #160768 | pLKO.1B CDC25A_2 | addgene full sequence | sequence record 320626 | Addgene NGS Result
AGAGAGAAAAAAGAGCAGTGGGAATAGGAGCTTTGTTCCTTGGGTTCTTGGGAGCAGCAGGAAGCACTAT
GGGCGCAGCGTCAATGACGCTGACGGTACAGGCCAGACAATTATTGTCTGGTATAGTGCAGCAGCAGAAC
AATTTGCTGAGGGCTATTGAGGCGCAACAGCATCTGTTGCAACTCACAGTCTGGGGCATCAAGCAGCTCC
AGGCAAGAATCCTGGCTGTGGAAAGATACCTAAAGGATCAACAGCTCCTGGGGATTTGGGGTTGCTCTGG
AAAACTCATTTGCACCACTGCTGTGCCTTGGAATGCTAGTTGGAGTAATAAATCTCTGGAACAGATTTGG
AATCACACGACCTGGATGGAGTGGGACAGAGAAATTAACAATTACACAAGCTTAATACACTCCTTAATTG
AAGAATCGCAAAACCAGCAAGAAAAGAATGAACAAGAATTATTGGAATTAGATAAATGGGCAAGTTTGTG
GAATTGGTTTAACATAACAAATTGGCTGTGGTATATAAAATTATTCATAATGATAGTAGGAGGCTTGGTA
GGTTTAAGAATAGTTTTTGCTGTACTTTCTATAGTGAATAGAGTTAGGCAGGGATATTCACCATTATCGT
TTCAGACCCACCTCCCAACCCCGAGGGGACCCAGAGAGGGCCTATTTCCCATGATTCCTTCATATTTGCA
TATACGATACAAGGCTGTTAGAGAGATAATTAGAATTAATTTGACTGTAAACACAAAGATATTAGTACAA
AATACGTGACGTAGAAAGTAATAATTTCTTGGGTAGTTTGCAGTTTTAAAATTATGTTTTAAAATGGACT
ATCATATGCTTACCGTAACTTGAAAGTATTTCGATTTCTTGGCTTTATATATCTTGTGGAAAGGACGAGG
TACCGGAGATCGCCTGGGTAATGAATACTCGAGTATTCATTACCCAGGCGATCTTTTTTGAATTCTAGAT
CTTGAGACAAATGGCAGTATTCATCCACAATTTTAAAAGAAAAGGGGGGATTGGGGGGTACAGTGCAGGG
GAAAGAATAGTAGACATAATAGCAACAGACATACAAACTAAAGAATTACAAAAACAAATTACAAAAATTC
AAAATTTTCGGGTTTATTACAGGGACAGCAGAGATCCACTTTGGCGCCGGCTCGAGGGGGCCCGGGTTGC
GCCTTTTCCAAGGCAGCCCTGGGTTTGCGCAGGGACGCGGCTGCTCTGGGCGTGGTTCCGGGAAACGCAG
CGGCGCCGACCCTGGGTCTCGCACATTCTTCACGTCCGTTCGCAGCGTCACCCGGATCTTCGCCGCTACC
CTTGTGGGCCCCCCGGCGACGCTTCCTGCTCCGCCCCTAAGTCGGGAAGGTTCCTTGCGGTTCGCGGCGT
GCCGGACGTGACAAACGGAAGCCGCACGTCTCACTAGTACCCTCGCAGACGGACAGCGCCAGGGAGCAAT
GGCAGCGCGCCGACCGCGATGGGCTGTGGCCAATAGCGGCTGCTCAGCAGGGCGCGCCGAGAGCAGCGGC
CGGGAAGGGGCGGTGCGGGAGGCGGGGTGTGGGGCGGTAGTGTGGGCCCTGTTCCTGCCCGCGCGGTGTT
CCGCATTCTGCAAGCCTCCGGAGCGCACGTCGGCAGTCGGCTCCCTCGTTGACCGAATCACCGACCTCTC
TCCCCAGGGGGATCCACCATGGCCAAGCCTTTGTCTCAAGAAGAATCCACCCTCATTGAAAGAGCAACGG
CTACAATCAACAGCATCCCCATCTCTGAAGACTACAGCGTCGCCAGCGCAGCTCTCTCTAGCGACGGCCG
CATCTTCACTGGTGTCAATGTATATCATTTTACTGGGGGACCTTGTGCAGAACTCGTGGTGCTGGGCACT
GCTGCTGCTGCGGCAGCTGGCAACCTGACTTGTATCGTCGCGATCGGAAATGAGAACAGGGGCATCTTGA
GCCCCTGCGGACGGTGCCGACAGGTGCTTCTCGATCTGCATCCTGGGATCAAAGCCATAGTGAAGGACAG
TGATGGACAGCCGACGGCAGTTGGGATTCGTGAATTGCTGCCCTCTGGTTATGTGTGGGAGGGCCTGCAG
CTGCAGTAGTAAACGCGTTAAGTCGACAATCAACCTCTGGATTACAAAATTTGTGAAAGATTGACTGGTA
TTCTTAACTATGTTGCTCCTTTTACGCTATGTGGATACGCTGCTTTAATGCCTTTGTATCATGCTATTGC
TTCCCGTATGGCTTTCATTTTCTCCTCCTTGTATAAATCCTGGTTGCTGTCTCTTTATGAGGAGTTGTGG
CCCGTTGTCAGGCAACGTGGCGTGGTGTGCACTGTGTTTGCTGACGCAACCCCCACTGGTTGGGGCATTG
CCACCACCTGTCAGCTCCTTTCCGGGACTTTCGCTTTCCCCCTCCCTATTGCCACGGCGGAACTCATCGC
CGCCTGCCTTGCCCGCTGCTGGACAGGGGCTCGGCTGTTGGGCACTGACAATTCCGTGGTGTTGTCGGGG
AAATCATCGTCCTTTCCTTGGCTGCTCGCCTGTGTTGCCACCTGGATTCTGCGCGGGACGTCCTTCTGCT
ACGTCCCTTCGGCCCTCAATCCAGCGGACCTTCCTTCCCGCGGCCTGCTGCCGGCTCTGCGGCCTCTTCC
GCGTCTTCGCCTTCGCCCTCAGACGAGTCGGATCTCCCTTTGGGCCGCCTCCCCGCGTCGACTTTAAGAC
CAATGACTTACAAGGCAGCTGTAGATCTTAGCCACTTTTTAAAAGAAAAGGGGGGACTGGAAGGGCTAAT
TCACTCCCAACGAAGACAAGATCTGCTTTTTGCTTGTACTGGGTCTCTCTGGTTAGACCAGATCTGAGCC
TGGGAGCTCTCTGGCTAACTAGGGAACCCACTGCTTAAGCCTCAATAAAGCTTGCCTTGAGTGCTTCAAG
TAGTGTGTGCCCGTCTGTTGTGTGACTCTGGTAACTAGAGATCCCTCAGACCCTTTTAGTCAGTGTGGAA
AATCTCTAGCAGTACGTATAGTAGTTCATGTCATCTTATTATTCAGTATTTATAACTTGCAAAGAAATGA
ATATCAGAGAGTGAGAGGAACTTGTTTATTGCAGCTTATAATGGTTACAAATAAAGCAATAGCATCACAA
ATTTCACAAATAAAGCATTTTTTTCACTGCATTCTAGTTGTGGTTTGTCCAAACTCATCAATGTATCTTA
TCATGTCTGGCTCTAGCTATCCCGCCCCTAACTCCGCCCATCCCGCCCCTAACTCCGCCCAGTTCCGCCC
ATTCTCCGCCCCATGGCTGACTAATTTTTTTTATTTATGCAGAGGCCGAGGCCGCCTCGGCCTCTGAGCT
ATTCCAGAAGTAGTGAGGAGGCTTTTTTGGAGGCCTAGGGACGTACCCAATTCGCCCTATAGTGAGTCGT
ATTACGCGCGCTCACTGGCCGTCGTTTTACAACGTCGTGACTGGGAAAACCCTGGCGTTACCCAACTTAA
TCGCCTTGCAGCACATCCCCCTTTCGCCAGCTGGCGTAATAGCGAAGAGGCCCGCACCGATCGCCCTTCC
CAACAGTTGCGCAGCCTGAATGGCGAATGGG
[124 nt withheld, positions 3602-3725]
C
[91 nt withheld, positions 3727-3817]
A
[49 nt withheld, positions 3819-3867]
CCTTTGACGTTGGAGTCCACGTTCTTT
[37 nt withheld, positions 3895-3931]
ACCCTATCTCGGTCTATTCTTTTGATTTATAAGGGATTTTGCCGATTTCGGCCTATTGGTTAAAAAATGA
GCTGATTTAACAAAAATTTAACGCGAATTTTAACAAAATATTAACGCTTACAATTTAGGTGGCACTTTTC
GGGGAAATGTGCGCGGAACCCCTATTTGTTTATTTTTCTAAATACATTCAAATATGTATCCGCTCATGAG
ACAATAACCCTGATAAATGCTTCAATAATATTGAAAAAGGAAGAGTATGAGTATTCAACATTTCCGTGTC
GCCCTTATTCCCTTTTTTGCGGCATTTTGCCTTCCTGTTTTTGCTCACCCAGAAACGCTGGTGAAAGTAA
AAGATGCTGAAGATCAGTTGGGTGCACGAGTGGGTTACATCGAACTGGATCTCAACAGCGGTAAGATCCT
TGAGAGTTTTCGCCCCGAAGAACGTTTTCCAATGATGAGCACTTTTAAAGTTCTGCTATGTGGCGCGGTA
TTATCCCGTATTGACGCCGGGCAAGAGCAACTCGGTCGCCGCATACACTATTCTCAGAATGACTTGGTTG
AGTACTCACCAGTCACAGAAAAGCATCTTACGGATGGCATGACAGTAAGAGAATTATGCAGTGCTGCCAT
AACCATGAGTGATAACACTGCGGCCAACTTACTTCTGACAACGATCGGAGGACCGAAGGAGCTAACCGCT
TTTTTGCACAACATGGGGGATCATGTAACTCGCCTTGATCGTTGGGAACCGGAGCTGAATGAAGCCATAC
CAAACGACGAGCGTGACACCACGATGCCTGTAGCAATGGCAACAACGTTGCGCAAACTATTAACTGGCGA
ACTACTTACTCTAGCTTCCCGGCAACAATTAATAGACTGGATGGAGGCGGATAAAGTTGCAGGACCACTT
CTGCGCTCGGCCCTTCCGGCTGGCTGGTTTATTGCTGATAAATCTGGAGCCGGTGAGCGTGGGTCTCGCG
GTATCATTGCAGCACTGGGGCCAGATGGTAAGCCCTCCCGTATCGTAGTTATCTACACGACGGGGAGTCA
GGCAACTATGGATGAACGAAATAGACAGATCGCTGAGATAGGTGCCTCACTGATTAAGCATTGGTAACTG
TCAGACCAAGTTTACTCATATATACTTTAGATTGATTTAAAACTTCATTTTTAATTTAAAAGGATCTAGG
TGAAGATCCTTTTTGATAATCTCATGACCAAAATCCCTTAACGTGAGTTTTCGTTCCACTGAGCGTCAGA
CCCCGTAGAAAAGATCAAAGGATCTTCTTGAGATCCTTTTTTTCTGCGCGTAATCTGCTGCTTGCAAACA
AAAAAACCACCGCTACCAGCGGTGGTTTGTTTGCCGGATCAAGAGCTACCAACTCTTTTTCCGAAGGTAA
CTGGCTTCAGCAGAGCGCAGATACCAAATACTGTTCTTCTAGTGTAGCCGTAGTTAGGCCACCACTTCAA
GAACTCTGTAGCACCGCCTACATACCTCGCTCTGCTAATCCTGTTACCAGTGGCTGCTGCCAGTGGCGAT
AAGTCGTGTCTTACCGGGTTGGACTCAAGACGATAGTTACCGGATAAGGCGCAGCGGTCGGGCTGAACGG
GGGGTTCGTGCACACAGCCCAGCTTGGAGCGAACGACCTACACCGAACTGAGATACCTACAGCGTGAGCT
ATGAGAAAGCGCCACGCTTCCCGAAGGGAGAAAGGCGGACAGGTATCCGGTAAGCGGCAGGGTCGGAACA
GGAGAGCGCACGAGGGAGCTTCCAGGGGGAAACGCCTGGTATCTTTATAGTCCTGTCGGGTTTCGCCACC
TCTGACTTGAGCGTCGATTTTTGTGATGCTCGTCAGGGGGGCGGAGCCTATGGAAAAACGCCAGCAACGC
GGCCTTTTTACGGTTCCTGGCCTTTTGCTGGCCTTTTGCTCACATGTTCTTTCCTGCGTTATCCCCTGAT
TCTGTGGATAACCGTATTACCGCCTTTGAGTGAGCTGATACCGCTCGCCGCAGCCGAACGACCGAGCGCA
GCGAGTCAGTGAGCGAGGAAGCGGAAGAGCGCCCAATACGCAAACCGCCTCTCCCCGCGCGTTGGCCGAT
TCATTAATGCAGCTGGCACGACAGGTTTCCCGACTGGAAAGCGGGCAGTGAGCGCAACGCAATTAATGTG
AGTTAGCTCACTCATTAGGCACCCCAGGCTTTACACTTTATGCTTCCGGCTCGTATGTTGTGTGGAATTG
TGAGCGGATAACAATTTCACACAGGAAACAGCTATGACCATGATTACGCCAAGCGCGCAATTAACCCTCA
CTAAAGGGAACAAAAGCTGGAGCTGCAAGCTTAATGTAGTCTTATGCAATACTCTTGTAGTCTTGCAACA
TGGTAACGATGAGTTAGCAACATGCCTTACAAGGAGAGAAAAAGCACCGTGCATGCCGATTGGTGGAAGT
AAGGTGGTACGATCGTGCCTTATTAGGAAGGCAACAGACGGGTCTGACATGGATTGGACGAACCACTGAA
TTGCCGCATTGCAGAGATATTGTATTTAAGTGCCTAGCTCGATACATAAACGGGTCTCTCTGGTTAGACC
AGATCTGAGCCTGGGAGCTCTCTGGCTAACTAGGGAACCCACTGCTTAAGCCTCAATAAAGCTTGCCTTG
AGTGCTTCAAGTAGTGTGTGCCCGTCTGTTGTGTGACTCTGGTAACTAGAGATCCCTCAGACCCTTTTAG
TCAGTGTGGAAAATCTCTAGCAGTGGCGCCCGAACAGGGACTTGAAAGCGAAAGGGAAACCAGAGGAGCT
CTCTCGACGCAGGACTCGGCTTGCTGAAGCGCGCACGGCAAGAGGCGAGGGGCGGCGACTGGTGAGTACG
CCAAAAATTTTGACTAGCGGAGGCTAGAAGGAGAGAGATGGGTGCGAGAGCGTCAGTATTAAGCGGGGGA
GAATTAGATCGCGATGGGAAAAAATTCGGTTAAGGCCAGGGGGAAAGAAAAAATATAAATTAAAACATAT
AGTATGGGCAAGCAGGGAGCTAGAACGATTCGCAGTTAATCCTGGCCTGTTAGAAACATCAGAAGGCTGT
AGACAAATACTGGGACAGCTACAACCATCCCTTCAGACAGGATCAGAAGAACTTAGATCATTATATAATA
CAGTAGCAACCCTCTATTGTGTGCATCAAAGGATAGAGATAAAAGACACCAAGGAAGCTTTAGACAAGAT
AGAGGAAGAGCAAAACAAAAGTAAGACCACCGCACAGCAAGCGGCCGCTGATCTTCAGACCTGGAGGAGG
AGATATGAGGGACAATTGGAGAAGTGAATTATATAAATATAAAGTAGTAAAAATTGAACCATTAGGAGTA
GCACCCACCAAGGCAAAGAGAAGAGTGGTGC
